Addgene plasmid #62925: pJEP217-Lenti-CMV-GFP-WPRE-pA
Purpose: pLenti vector backbone designed to express GFP from a CMV promoter.
Depositing lab: Jonathan Ploski. Depositing organization: University of Texas at Dallas. Publication: The production of viral vectors designed to express large and difficult to express transgenes within neurons. Holehonnur R, Lella SK, Ho A, Luong JA, Ploski JE. Mol Brain. 2015 Feb 24;8:12. doi: 10.1186/s13041-015-0100-7. PubMed 25887710.
Backbone
  Vector backbone: pLenti7.3DEST
  Backbone manufacturer: Invitrogen
  Backbone size w/o insert (bp): 6824
  Total vector size (bp): 7610
  Modifications to backbone: Modified the backbone by removing the emGFP expression cassette and adding multiple cloning site (MCS) via ClaI and MluI sites.
  Vector type: Lentiviral
Growth in bacteria
  Bacterial resistance: Ampicillin, 100 μg/mL
  Growth temperature: 30°C
  Growth strain: NEB Stable
  Copy number: Unknown
Gene/Insert
  Gene/Insert name: Green Fluorescent protein (GFP)
  Insert size (bp): 786
  Promoter: CMV
  Cloning method: Gateway Cloning
  Sequencing primers: 5′ tagtagacataatagcaacag
Terms and licenses: Academic/Nonprofit Terms; Industry Terms: Not Available to Industry
How to cite: pJEP217-Lenti-CMV-GFP-WPRE-pA was a gift from Jonathan Ploski (Addgene plasmid # 62925 ; http://n2t.net/addgene:62925 ; RRID:Addgene_62925)
