[The description below was written by a language model from this plasmid's Addgene catalogue record and pLannotate feature annotations shown in this document.]
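Description:
pJEP217-Lenti-CMV-GFP-WPRE-pA is a 7.6 kb HIV-1-based lentiviral transfer plasmid built on a modified Invitrogen pLenti7.3DEST backbone, from which the original emGFP expression cassette was removed and a multiple cloning site added. It is maintained in E. coli through a high-copy ColE1/pUC-type origin and selected with ampicillin via the β-lactamase gene. An f1 origin, an SV40 origin and remnants of lac/T7/T3 cloning-vector sequence are also annotated in the backbone. As with many LTR-containing plasmids, the record lists a recombination-deficient bacterial host for propagation.

The viral portion has a third-generation layout. An RSV promoter replaces the U3 region of a truncated 5' LTR to drive Tat-independent genomic RNA production in packaging cells. It is followed by the Ψ packaging signal with a partial gag sequence, the Rev response element for nuclear export of the unspliced genome, and the cPPT/CTS, which aids nuclear import. The ΔU3 3' LTR makes the integrated provirus self-inactivating, and an SV40 polyadenylation signal lies downstream of it.

Between these elements, the CMV immediate-early enhancer/promoter drives an EGFP coding sequence flanked by attB1 and attB2 sites, consistent with insertion by Gateway recombination. A V5 tag sequence is annotated downstream of attB2, but the record does not indicate whether it is fused in frame to GFP. A WPRE follows to enhance transcript stability and expression.

The stated purpose is CMV-driven GFP expression from a lentiviral backbone. The associated publication concerns producing viral vectors for transgene expression in neurons, where a construct like this would serve as a fluorescent reporter or control vector.
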