Features (pLannotate 1.2.2; 29 found; start..end, strand, type, name):
      3..229     +  promoter       RSV promoter: Rous sarcoma virus enhancer/promoter
    230..410     +  LTR            5' LTR (truncated): truncated 5' long terminal repeat (LTR) from HIV-1
    457..582     +  misc_feature   HIV-1 Ψ: packaging signal of human immunodeficiency virus type 1
    566..929     +  CDS            HIV-1 gag (fragment): gag protein from human immunodeficiency virus 1; gag
   1075..1308    +  misc_feature   RRE: The Rev response element (RRE) of HIV-1 allows for Rev-dependent mRNA export from the nucleus to the cytoplasm.
   1685..1785    +  CDS            Rev (fragment): human immunodeficiency virus 1 (HIV-1) Rev protein; rev; enhances nuclear export of unspliced and incompletely spliced viral mRNAs
   1804..1921    +  misc_feature   cPPT/CTS: central polypurine tract and central termination sequence of HIV-1
   1944..2247    +  enhancer       CMV enhancer: human cytomegalovirus immediate early enhancer
   2248..2451    +  promoter       CMV promoter: human cytomegalovirus (CMV) immediate early promoter
   2568..2592    +  protein_bind   attB1: mutant version of attB; recombination site for the Gateway® BP reaction BP Clonase™
   2601..3320    +  CDS            EGFP: the original enhanced GFP (Yang et al., 1996) mammalian codon-optimized
   3321..3345    -  protein_bind   attB2: mutant version of attB; recombination site for the Gateway® BP reaction BP Clonase™
   3398..3439    +  CDS            V5 tag: epitope tag from simian virus 5
   3463..4051    +  misc_feature   WPRE: woodchuck hepatitis virus posttranscriptional regulatory element
   4110..4129    +  misc_feature   cPPT/CTS (fragment): central polypurine tract and central termination sequence of HIV-1
   4131..4364    +  LTR            3' LTR (ΔU3): self-inactivating 3' long terminal repeat (LTR) from HIV-1
   4436..4557    +  polyA_signal   SV40 poly(A) signal: SV40 polyadenylation signal
   4597..4732    +  rep_origin     SV40 ori: SV40 origin of replication
   4753..4771    -  promoter       T7 promoter: promoter for bacteriophage T7 RNA polymerase
   4779..4934    +  CDS            lacZα (fragment): LacZα fragment of β-galactosidase; lacZ fragment
   4939..5367    +  rep_origin     f1 ori (sequence partly withheld): f1 bacteriophage origin of replication; arrow indicates direction of (+) strand synthesis
   5420..5524    +  promoter       AmpR promoter: bla
   5525..6385    +  CDS            AmpR: β-lactamase; bla; confers resistance to ampicillin, carbenicillin, and related antibiotics
   6556..7144    +  rep_origin     ori: high-copy-number ColE1/pMB1/pBR322/pUC origin of replication
   7327..7419    +  CDS            lacI (fragment): lac repressor; lacI; The lac repressor binds to the lac operator to inhibit transcription in E. coli. This inhibition can be relieved by adding lactose or isopropyl-β-D-thiogalactopyranoside (IPTG).
   7432..7453    +  protein_bind   CAP binding site: CAP binding activates transcription in the presence of cAMP. E. coli catabolite activator protein
   7468..7498    +  promoter       lac promoter: promoter for the E. coli lac operon
   7506..7522    +  protein_bind   lac operator: The lac repressor binds to the lac operator to inhibit transcription in E. coli. This inhibition can be relieved by adding lactose or isopropyl-β-D-thiogalactopyranoside (IPTG). lac repressor encoded by lacI
   7567..7585    +  promoter       T3 promoter: promoter for bacteriophage T3 RNA polymerase
>Addgene plasmid #62925 | pJEP217-Lenti-CMV-GFP-WPRE-pA | addgene full sequence | sequence record 356732 | Addgene NGS Result
AATGTAGTCTTATGCAATACTCTTGTAGTCTTGCAACATGGTAACGATGAGTTAGCAACATGCCTTACAA
GGAGAGAAAAAGCACCGTGCATGCCGATTGGTGGAAGTAAGGTGGTACGATCGTGCCTTATTAGGAAGGC
AACAGACGGGTCTGACATGGATTGGACGAACCACTGAATTGCCGCATTGCAGAGATATTGTATTTAAGTG
CCTAGCTCGATACATAAACGGGTCTCTCTGGTTAGACCAGATCTGAGCCTGGGAGCTCTCTGGCTAACTA
GGGAACCCACTGCTTAAGCCTCAATAAAGCTTGCCTTGAGTGCTTCAAGTAGTGTGTGCCCGTCTGTTGT
GTGACTCTGGTAACTAGAGATCCCTCAGACCCTTTTAGTCAGTGTGGAAAATCTCTAGCAGTGGCGCCCG
AACAGGGACTTGAAAGCGAAAGGGAAACCAGAGGAGCTCTCTCGACGCAGGACTCGGCTTGCTGAAGCGC
GCACGGCAAGAGGCGAGGGGCGGCGACTGGTGAGTACGCCAAAAATTTTGACTAGCGGAGGCTAGAAGGA
GAGAGATGGGTGCGAGAGCGTCAGTATTAAGCGGGGGAGAATTAGATCGCGATGGGAAAAAATTCGGTTA
AGGCCAGGGGGAAAGAAAAAATATAAATTAAAACATATAGTATGGGCAAGCAGGGAGCTAGAACGATTCG
CAGTTAATCCTGGCCTGTTAGAAACATCAGAAGGCTGTAGACAAATACTGGGACAGCTACAACCATCCCT
TCAGACAGGATCAGAAGAACTTAGATCATTATATAATACAGTAGCAACCCTCTATTGTGTGCATCAAAGG
ATAGAGATAAAAGACACCAAGGAAGCTTTAGACAAGATAGAGGAAGAGCAAAACAAAAGTAAGACCACCG
CACAGCAAGCGGCCGCTGATCTTCAGACCTGGAGGAGGAGATATGAGGGACAATTGGAGAAGTGAATTAT
ATAAATATAAAGTAGTAAAAATTGAACCATTAGGAGTAGCACCCACCAAGGCAAAGAGAAGAGTGGTGCA
GAGAGAAAAAAGAGCAGTGGGAATAGGAGCTTTGTTCCTTGGGTTCTTGGGAGCAGCAGGAAGCACTATG
GGCGCAGCGTCAATGACGCTGACGGTACAGGCCAGACAATTATTGTCTGGTATAGTGCAGCAGCAGAACA
ATTTGCTGAGGGCTATTGAGGCGCAACAGCATCTGTTGCAACTCACAGTCTGGGGCATCAAGCAGCTCCA
GGCAAGAATCCTGGCTGTGGAAAGATACCTAAAGGATCAACAGCTCCTGGGGATTTGGGGTTGCTCTGGA
AAACTCATTTGCACCACTGCTGTGCCTTGGAATGCTAGTTGGAGTAATAAATCTCTGGAACAGATTTGGA
ATCACACGACCTGGATGGAGTGGGACAGAGAAATTAACAATTACACAAGCTTAATACACTCCTTAATTGA
AGAATCGCAAAACCAGCAAGAAAAGAATGAACAAGAATTATTGGAATTAGATAAATGGGCAAGTTTGTGG
AATTGGTTTAACATAACAAATTGGCTGTGGTATATAAAATTATTCATAATGATAGTAGGAGGCTTGGTAG
GTTTAAGAATAGTTTTTGCTGTACTTTCTATAGTGAATAGAGTTAGGCAGGGATATTCACCATTATCGTT
TCAGACCCACCTCCCAACCCCGAGGGGACCCGACAGGCCCGAAGGAATAGAAGAAGAAGGTGGAGAGAGA
GACAGAGACAGATCCATTCGATTAGTGAACGGATCTCGACGGTATCGGTTAACTTTTAAAAGAAAAGGGG
GGATTGGGGGGTACAGTGCAGGGGAAAGAATAGTAGACATAATAGCAACAGACATACAAACTAAAGAATT
ACAAAAACAAATTACAAAAATTCAAAATTTTATCGATAAGCTTGGGAGTTCCGCGTTACATAACTTACGG
TAAATGGCCCGCCTGGCTGACCGCCCAACGACCCCCGCCCATTGACGTCAATAATGACGTATGTTCCCAT
AGTAACGCCAATAGGGACTTTCCATTGACGTCAATGGGTGGAGTATTTACGGTAAACTGCCCACTTGGCA
GTACATCAAGTGTATCATATGCCAAGTACGCCCCCTATTGACGTCAATGACGGTAAATGGCCCGCCTGGC
ATTATGCCCAGTACATGACCTTATGGGACTTTCCTACTTGGCAGTACATCTACGTATTAGTCATCGCTAT
TACCATGGTGATGCGGTTTTGGCAGTACATCAATGGGCGTGGATAGCGGTTTGACTCACGGGGATTTCCA
AGTCTCCACCCCATTGACGTCAATGGGAGTTTGTTTTGGCACCAAAATCAACGGGACTTTCCAAAATGTC
GTAACAACTCCGCCCCATTGACGCAAATGGGCGGTAGGCGTGTACGGTGGGAGGTCTATATAAGCAGAGC
TCGTTTAGTGAACCGTCAGATCGCCTGGAGACGCCATCCACGCTGTTTTGACCTCCATAGAAGACACCGA
CTCTAGAGGATCCACTAGTCCAGTGTGGTGGAATTCTGCAGATATCAACAAGTTTGTACAAAAAAGCAGG
CTACGCCACCATGGTGAGCAAGGGCGAGGAGCTGTTCACCGGGGTGGTGCCCATCCTGGTCGAGCTGGAC
GGCGACGTAAACGGCCACAAGTTCAGCGTGTCCGGCGAGGGCGAGGGCGATGCCACCTACGGCAAGCTGA
CCCTGAAGTTCATCTGCACCACCGGCAAGCTGCCCGTGCCCTGGCCCACCCTCGTGACCACCCTGACCTA
CGGCGTGCAGTGCTTCAGCCGCTACCCCGACCACATGAAGCAGCACGACTTCTTCAAGTCCGCCATGCCC
GAAGGCTACGTCCAGGAGCGCACCATCTTCTTCAAGGACGACGGCAACTACAAGACCCGCGCCGAGGTGA
AGTTCGAGGGCGACACCCTGGTGAACCGCATCGAGCTGAAGGGCATCGACTTCAAGGAGGACGGCAACAT
CCTGGGGCACAAGCTGGAGTACAACTACAACAGCCACAACGTCTATATCATGGCCGACAAGCAGAAGAAC
GGCATCAAGGTGAACTTCAAGATCCGCCACAACATCGAGGACGGCAGCGTGCAGCTCGCCGACCACTACC
AGCAGAACACCCCCATCGGCGACGGCCCCGTGCTGCTGCCCGACAACCACTACCTGAGCACCCAGTCCGC
CCTGAGCAAAGACCCCAACGAGAAGCGCGATCACATGGTCCTGCTGGAGTTCGTGACCGCCGCCGGGATC
ACTCTCGGCATGGACGAGCTGTACAAGTAAACCCAGCTTTCTTGTACAAAGTGGTTGATATCCAGCACAG
TGGCGGCCGCTCGAGTCTAGAGGGCCCGCGGTTCGAAGGTAAGCCTATCCCTAACCCTCTCCTCGGTCTC
GATTCTACGCGTACCGGTTAGTAATGATCGACAATCAACCTCTGGATTACAAAATTTGTGAAAGATTGAC
TGGTATTCTTAACTATGTTGCTCCTTTTACGCTATGTGGATACGCTGCTTTAATGCCTTTGTATCATGCT
ATTGCTTCCCGTATGGCTTTCATTTTCTCCTCCTTGTATAAATCCTGGTTGCTGTCTCTTTATGAGGAGT
TGTGGCCCGTTGTCAGGCAACGTGGCGTGGTGTGCACTGTGTTTGCTGACGCAACCCCCACTGGTTGGGG
CATTGCCACCACCTGTCAGCTCCTTTCCGGGACTTTCGCTTTCCCCCTCCCTATTGCCACGGCGGAACTC
ATCGCCGCCTGCCTTGCCCGCTGCTGGACAGGGGCTCGGCTGTTGGGCACTGACAATTCCGTGGTGTTGT
CGGGGAAGCTGACGTCCTTTCCATGGCTGCTCGCCTGTGTTGCCACCTGGATTCTGCGCGGGACGTCCTT
CTGCTACGTCCCTTCGGCCCTCAATCCAGCGGACCTTCCTTCCCGCGGCCTGCTGCCGGCTCTGCGGCCT
CTTCCGCGTCTTCGCCTTCGCCCTCAGACGAGTCGGATCTCCCTTTGGGCCGCCTCCCCGCCTGGCGATG
GTACCTTTAAGACCAATGACTTACAAGGCAGCTGTAGATCTTAGCCACTTTTTAAAAGAAAAGGGGGGAC
TGGAAGGGCTAATTCACTCCCAACGAAGACAAGATCTGCTTTTTGCTTGTACTGGGTCTCTCTGGTTAGA
CCAGATCTGAGCCTGGGAGCTCTCTGGCTAACTAGGGAACCCACTGCTTAAGCCTCAATAAAGCTTGCCT
TGAGTGCTTCAAGTAGTGTGTGCCCGTCTGTTGTGTGACTCTGGTAACTAGAGATCCCTCAGACCCTTTT
AGTCAGTGTGGAAAATCTCTAGCAGTAGTAGTTCATGTCATCTTATTATTCAGTATTTATAACTTGCAAA
GAAATGAATATCAGAGAGTGAGAGGAACTTGTTTATTGCAGCTTATAATGGTTACAAATAAAGCAATAGC
ATCACAAATTTCACAAATAAAGCATTTTTTTCACTGCATTCTAGTTGTGGTTTGTCCAAACTCATCAATG
TATCTTATCATGTCTGGCTCTAGCTATCCCGCCCCTAACTCCGCCCATCCCGCCCCTAACTCCGCCCAGT
TCCGCCCATTCTCCGCCCCATGGCTGACTAATTTTTTTTATTTATGCAGAGGCCGAGGCCGCCTCGGCCT
CTGAGCTATTCCAGAAGTAGTGAGGAGGCTTTTTTGGAGGCCTAGGGACGTACCCAATTCGCCCTATAGT
GAGTCGTATTACGCGCGCTCACTGGCCGTCGTTTTACAACGTCGTGACTGGGAAAACCCTGGCGTTACCC
AACTTAATCGCCTTGCAGCACATCCCCCTTTCGCCAGCTGGCGTAATAGCGAAGAGGCCCGCACCGATCG
CCCTTCCCAACAGTTGCGCAGCCTGAATGGCGAATGGG
[124 nt withheld, positions 4939-5062]
C
[91 nt withheld, positions 5064-5154]
A
[49 nt withheld, positions 5156-5204]
CCTTTGACGTTGGAGTCCACGTTCTTT
[37 nt withheld, positions 5232-5268]
ACCCTATCTCGGTCTATTCTTTTGATTTATAAGGGATTTTGCCGATTTCGGCCTATTGGTTAAAAAATGA
GCTGATTTAACAAAAATTTAACGCGAATTTTAACAAAATATTAACGCTTACAATTTAGGTGGCACTTTTC
GGGGAAATGTGCGCGGAACCCCTATTTGTTTATTTTTCTAAATACATTCAAATATGTATCCGCTCATGAG
ACAATAACCCTGATAAATGCTTCAATAATATTGAAAAAGGAAGAGTATGAGTATTCAACATTTCCGTGTC
GCCCTTATTCCCTTTTTTGCGGCATTTTGCCTTCCTGTTTTTGCTCACCCAGAAACGCTGGTGAAAGTAA
AAGATGCTGAAGATCAGTTGGGTGCACGAGTGGGTTACATCGAACTGGATCTCAACAGCGGTAAGATCCT
TGAGAGTTTTCGCCCCGAAGAACGTTTTCCAATGATGAGCACTTTTAAAGTTCTGCTATGTGGCGCGGTA
TTATCCCGTATTGACGCCGGGCAAGAGCAACTCGGTCGCCGCATACACTATTCTCAGAATGACTTGGTTG
AGTACTCACCAGTCACAGAAAAGCATCTTACGGATGGCATGACAGTAAGAGAATTATGCAGTGCTGCCAT
AACCATGAGTGATAACACTGCGGCCAACTTACTTCTGACAACGATCGGAGGACCGAAGGAGCTAACCGCT
TTTTTGCACAACATGGGGGATCATGTAACTCGCCTTGATCGTTGGGAACCGGAGCTGAATGAAGCCATAC
CAAACGACGAGCGTGACACCACGATGCCTGTAGCAATGGCAACAACGTTGCGCAAACTATTAACTGGCGA
ACTACTTACTCTAGCTTCCCGGCAACAATTAATAGACTGGATGGAGGCGGATAAAGTTGCAGGACCACTT
CTGCGCTCGGCCCTTCCGGCTGGCTGGTTTATTGCTGATAAATCTGGAGCCGGTGAGCGTGGGTCTCGCG
GTATCATTGCAGCACTGGGGCCAGATGGTAAGCCCTCCCGTATCGTAGTTATCTACACGACGGGGAGTCA
GGCAACTATGGATGAACGAAATAGACAGATCGCTGAGATAGGTGCCTCACTGATTAAGCATTGGTAACTG
TCAGACCAAGTTTACTCATATATACTTTAGATTGATTTAAAACTTCATTTTTAATTTAAAAGGATCTAGG
TGAAGATCCTTTTTGATAATCTCATGACCAAAATCCCTTAACGTGAGTTTTCGTTCCACTGAGCGTCAGA
CCCCGTAGAAAAGATCAAAGGATCTTCTTGAGATCCTTTTTTTCTGCGCGTAATCTGCTGCTTGCAAACA
AAAAAACCACCGCTACCAGCGGTGGTTTGTTTGCCGGATCAAGAGCTACCAACTCTTTTTCCGAAGGTAA
CTGGCTTCAGCAGAGCGCAGATACCAAATACTGTTCTTCTAGTGTAGCCGTAGTTAGGCCACCACTTCAA
GAACTCTGTAGCACCGCCTACATACCTCGCTCTGCTAATCCTGTTACCAGTGGCTGCTGCCAGTGGCGAT
AAGTCGTGTCTTACCGGGTTGGACTCAAGACGATAGTTACCGGATAAGGCGCAGCGGTCGGGCTGAACGG
GGGGTTCGTGCACACAGCCCAGCTTGGAGCGAACGACCTACACCGAACTGAGATACCTACAGCGTGAGCT
ATGAGAAAGCGCCACGCTTCCCGAAGGGAGAAAGGCGGACAGGTATCCGGTAAGCGGCAGGGTCGGAACA
GGAGAGCGCACGAGGGAGCTTCCAGGGGGAAACGCCTGGTATCTTTATAGTCCTGTCGGGTTTCGCCACC
TCTGACTTGAGCGTCGATTTTTGTGATGCTCGTCAGGGGGGCGGAGCCTATGGAAAAACGCCAGCAACGC
GGCCTTTTTACGGTTCCTGGCCTTTTGCTGGCCTTTTGCTCACATGTTCTTTCCTGCGTTATCCCCTGAT
TCTGTGGATAACCGTATTACCGCCTTTGAGTGAGCTGATACCGCTCGCCGCAGCCGAACGACCGAGCGCA
GCGAGTCAGTGAGCGAGGAAGCGGAAGAGCGCCCAATACGCAAACCGCCTCTCCCCGCGCGTTGGCCGAT
TCATTAATGCAGCTGGCACGACAGGTTTCCCGACTGGAAAGCGGGCAGTGAGCGCAACGCAATTAATGTG
AGTTAGCTCACTCATTAGGCACCCCAGGCTTTACACTTTATGCTTCCGGCTCGTATGTTGTGTGGAATTG
TGAGCGGATAACAATTTCACACAGGAAACAGCTATGACCATGATTACGCCAAGCGCGCAATTAACCCTCA
CTAAAGGGAACAAAAGCTGGAGCTGCAAGCTT
